Addgene plasmid #40949: EGFP-EPLIN beta 1-160
Depositing lab: Elizabeth Luna. Depositing organization: University of Massachusetts, Worcester.
Backbone
  Vector backbone: pEGFP-C1
  Backbone manufacturer: Clontech
  Backbone size w/o insert (bp): 4731
  Total vector size (bp): 5211
  Vector type: Mammalian Expression
Growth in bacteria
  Bacterial resistance: Kanamycin, 50 μg/mL
  Growth temperature: 37°C
  Growth strain: JM109
  Copy number: Unknown
Gene/Insert
  Gene/Insert name: EPLIN beta 1-160
  Species: H. sapiens (human)
  Insert size (bp): 480
  Mutation: deleted amino acids 161-759
  Entrez Gene: LIMA1 (a.k.a. EPLIN, LDLCQ8, SREBP3)
  Tag / fusion protein: EGFP (N terminal on backbone)
  Cloning method: Unknown
  Sequencing primers: 5′ unknown; 3′ unknown
Resource information
  A portion of this plasmid was derived from a plasmid made by: Raymond S. Maul
Terms and licenses: Academic/Nonprofit Terms; Industry Terms: Not Available to Industry
How to cite: EGFP-EPLIN beta 1-160 was a gift from Elizabeth Luna (Addgene plasmid # 40949)
