[The description below was written by a language model from this plasmid's Addgene catalogue record.]
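Description:
EGFP-EPLIN beta 1-160 is a mammalian expression plasmid built on the Clontech pEGFP-C1 backbone (4731 bp without insert; about 5.2 kb in total). It is propagated in E. coli under kanamycin selection. The record gives no feature table, so the promoter, origin of replication and polyadenylation signals are not stated. The standard pEGFP-C1 design uses a CMV immediate-early promoter to drive EGFP, with the cloning site downstream of the fluorescent protein, an SV40 polyadenylation signal, and a kanamycin/neomycin resistance cassette that can also support G418 selection in mammalian cells. These elements would be expected here but are not confirmed by the record. The copy number and cloning method are listed as unknown.

The payload is a 480 bp fragment of human LIMA1, which encodes EPLIN (epithelial protein lost in neoplasm), an actin-associated LIM-domain protein. The fragment corresponds to amino acids 1-160 of the beta isoform, with residues 161-759 deleted, so only the N-terminal portion of the protein remains. It is fused in frame to the C-terminus of EGFP, so the tag sits at the N-terminus of the expressed protein. Part of the plasmid was derived from an earlier construct made in another laboratory.

The record does not state a purpose. A fluorescently tagged truncation of this kind is typically used in transfected mammalian cells to follow the localization of an isolated protein region by microscopy. It can also be used to map the domains responsible for targeting or binding interactions, usually by comparison with full-length EPLIN beta and other deletion fragments.
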