>Addgene plasmid #40949 | EGFP-EPLIN beta 1-160 | addgene partial sequence | sequence record 56196 | SV40pA-R 5'-GAAATTTGTGATGCTATTGC-3'
AGCTGCAATAAACAAGTTAACAACAACAATTGCATTCATTTTATGTTTCAGGTTCAGGGGGAGGTGTGGG
AGGTTTTTTAAAGCAAGTAAAACCTCTACAAATGTGGTATGGCTGATTATGATCAGTTATCTAGATCCGG
TGGATCCCGGGCCCGCGGTACCGTCGACTCATTTTTTACTTTCTGTTGAGTGGTCTTTAAGATCCTCACC
GTCCTTGATGTGGGGATATCGACCCTGAACGAGGGCTTCAGGAGGTGACCTGAGTCTAGATCTGGGGTGG
ATTTGTTCTTCTTGGTCAGCTTTGGCTCCAGAAGCAGCGTGGCTTGTCACTTCAGCAGGAGGATGGTCTG
CTCTGTGCCTAATCTCAGTGCTGCTGTTCCGTAGAGAGTCTGTGTGAGACTCTGCTCCCAGCCCTGGGTT
CTCCCACTTCTTCTTTAACACAGTCAGGGTCCCCTTTCTAAAGTGCTGGGAGAGATTTTCGGTGTTACTT
CTCTTCTTCTCCATGTTTGTTTCTTCAGCTGCTTTCTGGTACTTGGAGAATATTTCCACAATAGCCGATG
ACTTGTTCTTGTTGACAAGAGAAAGTTCTTTGGCTGTTACCCTCAATGATAGTGAGGTCCATTGCCGTCT
ATTAAATGGAGATGATTCCATCTTGGATCTGAGTCCGGACTTGTACAGCTCGTCCATGCCGAGAGTGATC
CCGGCGGCGGTCACGAACTCCAGCAGGACCATGTGATCGCGCTTCTCGTTGGGGTCTTTGCTCAGGGCGG
ACTGGGTGCTCAGGTAGTGGTTGTCGGGCAGCAGCACGGGGCCGTCGCCGATGGGGGTGTTCTGCTGGTA
GTGGTCGGCGAGCTGCACGCTGCCGTCCTCGATGTTGTGGCGGATCTTGAAGTTCACCTTGATGCCGTTC
TTCTGCTTGTCGGCCATGA
